>Addgene plasmid #75852 | TNIK gRNA (BRDN0001149184) | addgene full sequence | sequence record 184694 | Addgene Assembled Sequence
CCCGGGTGCAAAGATGGATAAAGTTTTAAACAGAGAGGAATCTTTGCAGCTAATGGACCTTCTAGGTCTT
GAAAGGAGTGGGAATTGGCTCCGGTGCCCGTCAGTGGGCAGAGCGCACATCGCCCACAGTCCCCGAGAAG
TTGGGGGGAGGGGTCGGCAATTGATCCGGTGCCTAGAGAAGGTGGCGCGGGGTAAACTGGGAAAGTGATG
TCGTGTACTGGCTCCGCCTTTTTCCCGAGGGTGGGGGAGAACCGTATATAAGTGCAGTAGTCGCCGTGAA
CGTTCTTTTTCGCAACGGGTTTGCCGCCAGAACACAGGTAAGTGCCGTGTGTGGTTCCCGCGGGCCTGGC
CTCTTTACGGGTTATGGCCCTTGCGTGCCTTGAATTACTTCCACCTGGCTGCAGTACGTGATTCTTGATC
CCGAGCTTCGGGTTGGAAGTGGGTGGGAGAGTTCGAGGCCTTGCGCTTAAGGAGCCCCTTCGCCTCGTGC
TTGAGTTGAGGCCTGGCCTGGGCGCTGGGGCCGCCGCGTGCGAATCTGGTGGCACCTTCGCGCCTGTCTC
GCTGCTTTCGATAAGTCTCTAGCCATTTAAAATTTTTGATGACCTGCTGCGACGCTTTTTTTCTGGCAAG
ATAGTCTTGTAAATGCGGGCCAAGATCTGCACACTGGTATTTCGGTTTTTGGGGCCGCGGGCGGCGACGG
GGCCCGTGCGTCCCAGCGCACATGTTCGGCGAGGCGGGGCCTGCGAGCGCGGCCACCGAGAATCGGACGG
GGGTAGTCTCAAGCTGGCCGGCCTGCTCTGGTGCCTGGCCTCGCGCCGCCGTGTATCGCCCCGCCCTGGG
CGGCAAGGCTGGCCCGGTCGGCACCAGTTGCGTGAGCGGAAAGATGGCCGCTTCCCGGCCCTGCTGCAGG
GAGCTCAAAATGGAGGACGCGGCGCTCGGGAGAGCGGGCGGGTGAGTCACCCACACAAAGGAAAAGGGCC
TTTCCGTCCTCAGCCGTCGCTTCATGTGACTCCACGGAGTACCGGGCGCCGTCCAGGCACCTCGATTAGT
TCTCGAGCTTTTGGAGTACGTCGTCTTTAGGTTGGGGGGAGGGGTTTTATGCGATGGAGTTTCCCCACAC
TGAGTGGGTGGAGACTGAAGTTAGGCCAGCTTGGCACTTGATGTAATTCTCCTTGGAATTTGCCCTTTTT
GAGTTTGGATCTTGGTTCATTCTCAAGCCTCAGACAGTGGTTCAAAGTTTTTTTCTTCCATTTCAGGTGT
CGTGACGTACGGCCACCATGACCGAGTACAAGCCCACGGTGCGCCTCGCCACCCGCGACGACGTCCCCAG
GGCCGTACGCACCCTCGCCGCCGCGTTCGCCGACTACCCCGCCACGCGCCACACCGTCGATCCGGACCGC
CACATCGAGCGGGTCACCGAGCTGCAAGAACTCTTCCTCACGCGCGTCGGGCTCGACATCGGCAAGGTGT
GGGTCGCGGACGACGGCGCCGCCGTGGCGGTCTGGACCACGCCGGAGAGCGTCGAAGCGGGGGCGGTGTT
CGCCGAGATCGGCCCGCGCATGGCCGAGTTGAGCGGTTCCCGGCTGGCCGCGCAGCAACAGATGGAAGGC
CTCCTGGCGCCGCACCGGCCCAAGGAGCCCGCGTGGTTCCTGGCCACCGTCGGAGTCTCGCCCGACCACC
AGGGCAAGGGTCTGGGCAGCGCCGTCGTGCTCCCCGGAGTGGAGGCGGCCGAGCGCGCCGGGGTGCCCGC
CTTCCTGGAGACCTCCGCGCCCCGCAACCTCCCCTTCTACGAGCGGCTCGGCTTCACCGTCACCGCCGAC
GTCGAGGTGCCCGAAGGACCGCGCACCTGGTGCATGACCCGCAAGCCCGGTGCCTGAACGCGTTAAGTCG
ACAATCAACCTCTGGATTACAAAATTTGTGAAAGATTGACTGGTATTCTTAACTATGTTGCTCCTTTTAC
GCTATGTGGATACGCTGCTTTAATGCCTTTGTATCATGCTATTGCTTCCCGTATGGCTTTCATTTTCTCC
TCCTTGTATAAATCCTGGTTGCTGTCTCTTTATGAGGAGTTGTGGCCCGTTGTCAGGCAACGTGGCGTGG
TGTGCACTGTGTTTGCTGACGCAACCCCCACTGGTTGGGGCATTGCCACCACCTGTCAGCTCCTTTCCGG
GACTTTCGCTTTCCCCCTCCCTATTGCCACGGCGGAACTCATCGCCGCCTGCCTTGCCCGCTGCTGGACA
GGGGCTCGGCTGTTGGGCACTGACAATTCCGTGGTGTTGTCGGGGAAATCATCGTCCTTTCCTTGGCTGC
TCGCCTGTGTTGCCACCTGGATTCTGCGCGGGACGTCCTTCTGCTACGTCCCTTCGGCCCTCAATCCAGC
GGACCTTCCTTCCCGCGGCCTGCTGCCGGCTCTGCGGCCTCTTCCGCGTCTTCGCCTTCGCCCTCAGACG
AGTCGGATCTCCCTTTGGGCCGCCTCCCCGCGTCGACTTTAAGACCAATGACTTACAAGGCAGCTGTAGA
TCTTAGCCACTTTTTAAAAGAAAAGGGGGGACTGGAAGGGCTAATTCACTCCCAACGAAGACAAGATCTG
CTTTTTGCTTGTACTGGGTCTCTCTGGTTAGACCAGATCTGAGCCTGGGAGCTCTCTGGCTAACTAGGGA
ACCCACTGCTTAAGCCTCAATAAAGCTTGCCTTGAGTGCTTCAAGTAGTGTGTGCCCGTCTGTTGTGTGA
CTCTGGTAACTAGAGATCCCTCAGACCCTTTTAGTCAGTGTGGAAAATCTCTAGCAGTACGTATAGTAGT
TCATGTCATCTTATTATTCAGTATTTATAACTTGCAAAGAAATGAATATCAGAGAGTGAGAGGAACTTGT
TTATTGCAGCTTATAATGGTTACAAATAAAGCAATAGCATCACAAATTTCACAAATAAAGCATTTTTTTC
ACTGCATTCTAGTTGTGGTTTGTCCAAACTCATCAATGTATCTTATCATGTCTGGCTCTAGCTATCCCGC
CCCTAACTCCGCCCATCCCGCCCCTAACTCCGCCCAGTTCCGCCCATTCTCCGCCCCATGGCTGACTAAT
TTTTTTTATTTATGCAGAGGCCGAGGCCGCCTCGGCCTCTGAGCTATTCCAGAAGTAGTGAGGAGGCTTT
TTTGGAGGCCTAGGGACGTACCCAATTCGCCCTATAGTGAGTCGTATTACGCGCGCTCACTGGCCGTCGT
TTTACAACGTCGTGACTGGGAAAACCCTGGCGTTACCCAACTTAATCGCCTTGCAGCACATCCCCCTTTC
GCCAGCTGGCGTAATAGCGAAGAGGCCCGCACCGATCGCCCTTCCCAACAGTTGCGCAGCCTGAATGGCG
AATGGG
[124 nt withheld, positions 3367-3490]
C
[91 nt withheld, positions 3492-3582]
A
[49 nt withheld, positions 3584-3632]
CCTTTGACGTTGGAGTCCACGTTCTTT
[37 nt withheld, positions 3660-3696]
ACCCTATCTCGGTCTATTCTTTTGATTTATAAGGGATTTTGCCGATTTCGGCCTATTGGTTAAAAAATGA
GCTGATTTAACAAAAATTTAACGCGAATTTTAACAAAATATTAACGCTTACAATTTAGGTGGCACTTTTC
GGGGAAATGTGCGCGGAACCCCTATTTGTTTATTTTTCTAAATACATTCAAATATGTATCCGCTCATGAG
ACAATAACCCTGATAAATGCTTCAATAATATTGAAAAAGGAAGAGTATGAGTATTCAACATTTCCGTGTC
GCCCTTATTCCCTTTTTTGCGGCATTTTGCCTTCCTGTTTTTGCTCACCCAGAAACGCTGGTGAAAGTAA
AAGATGCTGAAGATCAGTTGGGTGCACGAGTGGGTTACATCGAACTGGATCTCAACAGCGGTAAGATCCT
TGAGAGTTTTCGCCCCGAAGAACGTTTTCCAATGATGAGCACTTTTAAAGTTCTGCTATGTGGCGCGGTA
TTATCCCGTATTGACGCCGGGCAAGAGCAACTCGGTCGCCGCATACACTATTCTCAGAATGACTTGGTTG
AGTACTCACCAGTCACAGAAAAGCATCTTACGGATGGCATGACAGTAAGAGAATTATGCAGTGCTGCCAT
AACCATGAGTGATAACACTGCGGCCAACTTACTTCTGACAACGATCGGAGGACCGAAGGAGCTAACCGCT
TTTTTGCACAACATGGGGGATCATGTAACTCGCCTTGATCGTTGGGAACCGGAGCTGAATGAAGCCATAC
CAAACGACGAGCGTGACACCACGATGCCTGTAGCAATGGCAACAACGTTGCGCAAACTATTAACTGGCGA
ACTACTTACTCTAGCTTCCCGGCAACAATTAATAGACTGGATGGAGGCGGATAAAGTTGCAGGACCACTT
CTGCGCTCGGCCCTTCCGGCTGGCTGGTTTATTGCTGATAAATCTGGAGCCGGTGAGCGTGGGTCTCGCG
GTATCATTGCAGCACTGGGGCCAGATGGTAAGCCCTCCCGTATCGTAGTTATCTACACGACGGGGAGTCA
GGCAACTATGGATGAACGAAATAGACAGATCGCTGAGATAGGTGCCTCACTGATTAAGCATTGGTAACTG
TCAGACCAAGTTTACTCATATATACTTTAGATTGATTTAAAACTTCATTTTTAATTTAAAAGGATCTAGG
TGAAGATCCTTTTTGATAATCTCATGACCAAAATCCCTTAACGTGAGTTTTCGTTCCACTGAGCGTCAGA
CCCCGTAGAAAAGATCAAAGGATCTTCTTGAGATCCTTTTTTTCTGCGCGTAATCTGCTGCTTGCAAACA
AAAAAACCACCGCTACCAGCGGTGGTTTGTTTGCCGGATCAAGAGCTACCAACTCTTTTTCCGAAGGTAA
CTGGCTTCAGCAGAGCGCAGATACCAAATACTGTTCTTCTAGTGTAGCCGTAGTTAGGCCACCACTTCAA
GAACTCTGTAGCACCGCCTACATACCTCGCTCTGCTAATCCTGTTACCAGTGGCTGCTGCCAGTGGCGAT
AAGTCGTGTCTTACCGGGTTGGACTCAAGACGATAGTTACCGGATAAGGCGCAGCGGTCGGGCTGAACGG
GGGGTTCGTGCACACAGCCCAGCTTGGAGCGAACGACCTACACCGAACTGAGATACCTACAGCGTGAGCT
ATGAGAAAGCGCCACGCTTCCCGAAGGGAGAAAGGCGGACAGGTATCCGGTAAGCGGCAGGGTCGGAACA
GGAGAGCGCACGAGGGAGCTTCCAGGGGGAAACGCCTGGTATCTTTATAGTCCTGTCGGGTTTCGCCACC
TCTGACTTGAGCGTCGATTTTTGTGATGCTCGTCAGGGGGGCGGAGCCTATGGAAAAACGCCAGCAACGC
GGCCTTTTTACGGTTCCTGGCCTTTTGCTGGCCTTTTGCTCACATGTTCTTTCCTGCGTTATCCCCTGAT
TCTGTGGATAACCGTATTACCGCCTTTGAGTGAGCTGATACCGCTCGCCGCAGCCGAACGACCGAGCGCA
GCGAGTCAGTGAGCGAGGAAGCGGAAGAGCGCCCAATACGCAAACCGCCTCTCCCCGCGCGTTGGCCGAT
TCATTAATGCAGCTGGCACGACAGGTTTCCCGACTGGAAAGCGGGCAGTGAGCGCAACGCAATTAATGTG
AGTTAGCTCACTCATTAGGCACCCCAGGCTTTACACTTTATGCTTCCGGCTCGTATGTTGTGTGGAATTG
TGAGCGGATAACAATTTCACACAGGAAACAGCTATGACCATGATTACGCCAAGCGCGCAATTAACCCTCA
CTAAAGGGAACAAAAGCTGGAGCTGCAAGCTTAATGTAGTCTTATGCAATACTCTTGTAGTCTTGCAACA
TGGTAACGATGAGTTAGCAACATGCCTTACAAGGAGAGAAAAAGCACCGTGCATGCCGATTGGTGGAAGT
AAGGTGGTACGATCGTGCCTTATTAGGAAGGCAACAGACGGGTCTGACATGGATTGGACGAACCACTGAA
TTGCCGCATTGCAGAGATATTGTATTTAAGTGCCTAGCTCGATACATAAACGGGTCTCTCTGGTTAGACC
AGATCTGAGCCTGGGAGCTCTCTGGCTAACTAGGGAACCCACTGCTTAAGCCTCAATAAAGCTTGCCTTG
AGTGCTTCAAGTAGTGTGTGCCCGTCTGTTGTGTGACTCTGGTAACTAGAGATCCCTCAGACCCTTTTAG
TCAGTGTGGAAAATCTCTAGCAGTGGCGCCCGAACAGGGACTTGAAAGCGAAAGGGAAACCAGAGGAGCT
CTCTCGACGCAGGACTCGGCTTGCTGAAGCGCGCACGGCAAGAGGCGAGGGGCGGCGACTGGTGAGTACG
CCAAAAATTTTGACTAGCGGAGGCTAGAAGGAGAGAGATGGGTGCGAGAGCGTCAGTATTAAGCGGGGGA
GAATTAGATCGCGATGGGAAAAAATTCGGTTAAGGCCAGGGGGAAAGAAAAAATATAAATTAAAACATAT
AGTATGGGCAAGCAGGGAGCTAGAACGATTCGCAGTTAATCCTGGCCTGTTAGAAACATCAGAAGGCTGT
AGACAAATACTGGGACAGCTACAACCATCCCTTCAGACAGGATCAGAAGAACTTAGATCATTATATAATA
CAGTAGCAACCCTCTATTGTGTGCATCAAAGGATAGAGATAAAAGACACCAAGGAAGCTTTAGACAAGAT
AGAGGAAGAGCAAAACAAAAGTAAGACCACCGCACAGCAAGCGGCCGCTGATCTTCAGACCTGGAGGAGG
AGATATGAGGGACAATTGGAGAAGTGAATTATATAAATATAAAGTAGTAAAAATTGAACCATTAGGAGTA
GCACCCACCAAGGCAAAGAGAAGAGTGGTGCAGAGAGAAAAAAGAGCAGTGGGAATAGGAGCTTTGTTCC
TTGGGTTCTTGGGAGCAGCAGGAAGCACTATGGGCGCAGCGTCAATGACGCTGACGGTACAGGCCAGACA
ATTATTGTCTGGTATAGTGCAGCAGCAGAACAATTTGCTGAGGGCTATTGAGGCGCAACAGCATCTGTTG
CAACTCACAGTCTGGGGCATCAAGCAGCTCCAGGCAAGAATCCTGGCTGTGGAAAGATACCTAAAGGATC
AACAGCTCCTGGGGATTTGGGGTTGCTCTGGAAAACTCATTTGCACCACTGCTGTGCCTTGGAATGCTAG
TTGGAGTAATAAATCTCTGGAACAGATTTGGAATCACACGACCTGGATGGAGTGGGACAGAGAAATTAAC
AATTACACAAGCTTAATACACTCCTTAATTGAAGAATCGCAAAACCAGCAAGAAAAGAATGAACAAGAAT
TATTGGAATTAGATAAATGGGCAAGTTTGTGGAATTGGTTTAACATAACAAATTGGCTGTGGTATATAAA
ATTATTCATAATGATAGTAGGAGGCTTGGTAGGTTTAAGAATAGTTTTTGCTGTACTTTCTATAGTGAAT
AGAGTTAGGCAGGGATATTCACCATTATCGTTTCAGACCCACCTCCCAACCCCGAGGGGACCCAGAGAGG
GCCTATTTCCCATGATTCCTTCATATTTGCATATACGATACAAGGCTGTTAGAGAGATAATTAGAATTAA
TTTGACTGTAAACACAAAGATATTAGTACAAAATACGTGACGTAGAAAGTAATAATTTCTTGGGTAGTTT
GCAGTTTTAAAATTATGTTTTAAAATGGACTATCATATGCTTACCGTAACTTGAAAGTATTTCGATTTCT
TGGCTTTATATATCTTGTGGAAAGGACGAAACACCGGTTGGTCATCCATGCCTGGTGTTTTAGAGCTAGA
AATAGCAAGTTAAAATAAGGCTAGTCCGTTATCAACTTGAAAAAGTGGCACCGAGTCGGTGCTTTTTTAA
GCTTGGCGTAACTAGATCTTGAGACAAATGGCAGTATTCATCCACAATTTTAAAAGAAAAGGGGGGATTG
GGGGGTACAGTGCAGGGGAAAGAATAGTAGACATAATAGCAACAGACATACAAACTAAAGAATTACAAAA
ACAAATTACAAAAATTCAAAATTTTCGGGTTTATTACAGGGACAGCAGAGATCCACTTTGGCGCCGGCTC
GAGGGGG
Features (pLannotate 1.2.2; 29 found; start..end, strand, type, name):
     14..80      +  CDS            small t antigen (fragment): SV40 (simian virus 40) small t antigen
    106..317     +  promoter       EF-1α core promoter: core promoter for human elongation factor EF-1α
    318..1256    +  intron         EF-1α intron A: intron upstream of the start codon of human EF-1α
   1278..1877    +  CDS            PuroR (fragment): puromycin N-acetyltransferase; pac from Streptomyces; confers resistance to puromycin
   1893..2481    +  misc_feature   WPRE: woodchuck hepatitis virus posttranscriptional regulatory element
   2532..2551    +  misc_feature   cPPT/CTS (fragment): central polypurine tract and central termination sequence of HIV-1
   2553..2786    +  LTR            3' LTR (ΔU3): self-inactivating 3' long terminal repeat (LTR) from HIV-1
   2864..2985    +  polyA_signal   SV40 poly(A) signal: SV40 polyadenylation signal
   3025..3160    +  rep_origin     SV40 ori: SV40 origin of replication
   3181..3199    -  promoter       T7 promoter: promoter for bacteriophage T7 RNA polymerase
   3207..3362    +  CDS            lacZα (fragment): LacZα fragment of β-galactosidase; lacZ fragment
   3367..3795    +  rep_origin     f1 ori (sequence partly withheld): f1 bacteriophage origin of replication; arrow indicates direction of (+) strand synthesis
   3848..3952    +  promoter       AmpR promoter: bla
   3953..4813    +  CDS            AmpR: β-lactamase; bla; confers resistance to ampicillin, carbenicillin, and related antibiotics
   4984..5572    +  rep_origin     ori: high-copy-number ColE1/pMB1/pBR322/pUC origin of replication
   5755..5847    +  CDS            lacI (fragment): lac repressor; lacI; The lac repressor binds to the lac operator to inhibit transcription in E. coli. This inhibition can be relieved by adding lactose or isopropyl-β-D-thiogalactopyranoside (IPTG).
   5860..5881    +  protein_bind   CAP binding site: CAP binding activates transcription in the presence of cAMP. E. coli catabolite activator protein
   5896..5926    +  promoter       lac promoter: promoter for the E. coli lac operon
   5934..5950    +  protein_bind   lac operator: The lac repressor binds to the lac operator to inhibit transcription in E. coli. This inhibition can be relieved by adding lactose or isopropyl-β-D-thiogalactopyranoside (IPTG). lac repressor encoded by lacI
   5995..6013    +  promoter       T3 promoter: promoter for bacteriophage T3 RNA polymerase
   6041..6267    +  promoter       RSV promoter: Rous sarcoma virus enhancer/promoter
   6268..6448    +  LTR            5' LTR (truncated): truncated 5' long terminal repeat (LTR) from HIV-1
   6495..6620    +  misc_feature   HIV-1 Ψ: packaging signal of human immunodeficiency virus type 1
   6604..6967    +  CDS            HIV-1 gag (fragment): gag protein from human immunodeficiency virus 1; gag
   7113..7346    +  misc_feature   RRE: The Rev response element (RRE) of HIV-1 allows for Rev-dependent mRNA export from the nucleus to the cytoplasm.
   7723..7749    +  CDS            Rev (fragment): human immunodeficiency virus 1 (HIV-1) Rev protein; rev; enhances nuclear export of unspliced and incompletely spliced viral mRNAs
   7753..7993    +  promoter       U6 promoter: RNA polymerase III promoter for human U6 snRNA
   8023..8098    +  misc_RNA       gRNA scaffold: guide RNA scaffold for the Streptococcus pyogenes CRISPR/Cas9 system
   8154..8271    +  misc_feature   cPPT/CTS: central polypurine tract and central termination sequence of HIV-1
