[The description below was written by a language model from this plasmid's Addgene catalogue record and pLannotate feature annotations shown in this document.]
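Description:
TNIK gRNA (BRDN0001149184) is a third-generation lentiviral guide RNA plasmid built on the lentiGuide-Puro backbone and designed to target human TNIK for CRISPR/Cas9 editing in mammalian cells. It is maintained in E. coli as a high-copy plasmid through a ColE1/pUC-type origin with ampicillin resistance (AmpR, β-lactamase). The backbone also carries an f1 origin, an SV40 origin and poly(A) signal, and remnants of lac and T7/T3 cloning-vector sequences.

The viral genome is driven in packaging cells by an RSV promoter fused to a truncated HIV-1 5' LTR, followed by the Ψ packaging signal with a partial gag sequence and the Rev response element, which allows Rev-dependent nuclear export of the full-length transcript. It ends in a ΔU3 self-inactivating 3' LTR. Within this unit, a human U6 RNA polymerase III promoter transcribes the TNIK-specific spacer joined to the Streptococcus pyogenes gRNA scaffold. A cPPT/CTS element sits downstream of it. A separate cassette uses the EF-1α core promoter with its intron A to express puromycin N-acetyltransferase, which allows selection of transduced cells. A WPRE after this cassette enhances transcript expression.

The plasmid does not encode Cas9, so it must be paired with a separate Cas9 lentiviral vector or used in cells that already express Cas9. According to the depositor, the guide was designed against multiple TNIK RefSeq transcript variants, and the record links it to a human kinome gRNA library. It is therefore suited to single-gene knockout or to follow-up of pooled screens.
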