Addgene plasmid #75852: TNIK gRNA (BRDN0001149184)
Purpose: 3rd generation lentiviral gRNA plasmid targeting human TNIK
Depositing lab: John Doench & David Root. Depositing organization: Broad Institute. Publication: Optimized sgRNA design to maximize activity and minimize off-target effects of CRISPR-Cas9. Doench JG, Fusi N, Sullender M, Hegde M, Vaimberg EW, Donovan KF, Smith I, Tothova Z, Wilen C, Orchard R, Virgin HW, Listgarten J, Root DE. Nat Biotechnol. 2016 Jan 18. doi: 10.1038/nbt.3437. PubMed 26780180.
Backbone
  Vector backbone: lentiGuide-Puro
  Backbone manufacturer: Zhang Lab (Addgene plasmid # 52963)
  Vector type: Mammalian Expression, Lentiviral, CRISPR
  Selectable markers: Puromycin
Growth in bacteria
  Bacterial resistance: Ampicillin, 100 μg/mL
  Growth temperature: 37°C
  Growth strain: DH5alpha
  Copy number: High Copy
Gene/Insert
  Gene/Insert name: TNIK (alt names: TNIK; NM_001161560.1)
  gRNA/shRNA sequence: GTTGGTCATCCATGCCTGGT
  Species: H. sapiens (human)
  Entrez Gene: TNIK (a.k.a. MRT54)
  Promoter: hU6
  Cloning method: Unknown
  Sequencing primers: 5′ U6-F; 3′ pS2-R
Terms and licenses: Academic/Nonprofit Terms; Industry Terms: Not Available to Industry
Depositor comments: The gRNA was designed to target the following Genbank reference sequence(s): NM_001161560.1,NM_001161561.1,NM_001161562.1,NM_001161563.1,NM_001161564.1,NM_001161565.1,NM_001161566.1,NM_015028.2. Note that this plasmid does NOT contain Cas9. It should be used in conjunction with lentiCas9-Blast (Addgene #52962) or otherwise with cell lines already expressing Cas9. Browse the full kinome gRNA library at http://www.addgene.org/pooled-library/broadgpp-human-kinome/ or visit http://www.broadinstitute.org/rnai/public/ for detailed protocols and information.
How to cite: TNIK gRNA (BRDN0001149184) was a gift from John Doench & David Root (Addgene plasmid # 75852 ; http://n2t.net/addgene:75852 ; RRID:Addgene_75852)
