>Addgene plasmid #75852 | TNIK gRNA (BRDN0001149184) | depositor partial sequence | sequence record 143312 | Target Sequence
GTTGGTCATCCATGCCTGGT
