>Addgene plasmid #75852 | TNIK gRNA (BRDN0001149184) | addgene partial sequence | sequence record 184693 | hU6-F
GTAGAAAGTAATAATTTCTTGGGTAGTTTGCAGTTTTAAAATTATGTTTTAAAATGGACTATCATATGCT
TACCGTAACTTGAAAGTATTTCGATTTCTTGGCTTTATATATCTTGTGGAAAGGACGAAACACCGGTTGG
TCATCCATGCCTGGTGTTTTAGAGCTAGAAATAGCAAGTTAAAATAAGGCTAGTCCGTTATCAACTTGAA
AAAGTGGCACCGAGTCGGTGCTTTTTTAAGCTTGGCGTAACTAGATCTTGAGACAAATGGCAGTATTCAT
CCACAATTTTAAAAGAAAAGGGGGGATTGGGGGGTACAGTGCAGGGGAAAGAATAGTAGACATAATAGCA
ACAGACATACAAACTAAAGAATTACAAAAACAAATTACAAAAATTCAAAATTTTCGGGTTTATTACAGGG
ACAGCAGAGATCCACTTTGGCGCCGGCTCGAGGGGGCCCGGGTGCAAAGATGGATAAAGTTTTAAACAGA
GAGGAATCTTTGCAGCTAATGGACCTTCTAGGTCTTGAAAGGAGTGGGAATTGGCTCCGGTGCCCGTCAG
TGGGCAGAGC
